Addgene plasmid #18269: T4 Lysozyme L33A WT*
Depositing lab: Brian Matthews. Depositing organization: University of Oregon.
Backbone
  Vector backbone: pHS1403
  Backbone size w/o insert (bp): 5000
  Vector type: Bacterial Expression
Growth in bacteria
  Bacterial resistance: Ampicillin, 100 μg/mL
  Growth temperature: 37°C
  Growth strain: DH5alpha
  Copy number: High Copy
Gene/Insert
  Gene/Insert name: T4 Lysozyme (alt name: JX26)
  Species: Bacteriophage T4
  Insert size (bp): 600
  Mutation: L33A WT*
  GenBank ID: NP_049736
  Entrez Gene: e (a.k.a. T4p123)
  Cloning method: Restriction Enzyme; 5′ cloning site BamHI (not destroyed); 3′ cloning site HindIII (not destroyed)
  Sequencing primers: 5′ na; 3′ GGCGTATCACGAGGCCC
Terms and licenses: Academic/Nonprofit Terms; Industry Terms: Not Available to Industry
Depositor comments: The BamHI site is 27 bp from the ATG and the HindIII site is 115 bp from the stop.
How to cite: T4 Lysozyme L33A WT* was a gift from Brian Matthews (Addgene plasmid # 18269 ; http://n2t.net/addgene:18269 ; RRID:Addgene_18269)
