[The description below was written by a language model from this plasmid's Addgene catalogue record.]
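Description:
T4 Lysozyme L33A WT* is a bacterial expression plasmid built on the pHS1403 backbone (about 5 kb without insert) that carries a mutant form of the bacteriophage T4 lysozyme gene (gene e). It is maintained as a high-copy plasmid in E. coli under ampicillin selection. The record does not state the origin of replication or the promoter that drives expression, and no feature table is available to fill in these details.

The insert is roughly 600 bp, also listed under the alternative name JX26, and was cloned as a BamHI–HindIII fragment with both sites preserved. According to the depositor's comments, the BamHI site lies 27 bp from the start codon and the HindIII site 115 bp from the stop codon, so the fragment includes short flanking regions on either side of the coding sequence and can be excised or transferred with the same enzymes. The encoded protein carries the L33A substitution, replacing leucine 33 with alanine, in the "WT*" background. WT* is commonly used in the T4 lysozyme literature to denote the cysteine-free pseudo-wild-type protein, although the record itself does not define the term. No affinity tags or fusion partners are recorded.

The record gives no explicit purpose. A single large-to-small point substitution in this well-characterised model enzyme is consistent with producing recombinant protein in bacteria for studies of protein stability, folding and structure, in which the mutant is compared with the parental WT* protein.
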