>Addgene plasmid #18269 | T4 Lysozyme L33A WT* | addgene partial sequence | sequence record 24056 | 3primeUP
TANGAAAAGCCCGCTCATTAGGCGGGCTCAGATCTGCTCATGTTTGACAGCTTATCATCGATAAGCTTCG
GCAATAAATTCTTGATATGTTTTCATATGTTTCCTTTAAATATTTTAATTAGTAATTGTCTATTCAAGTA
ATTGTGAATATACTATCACAATTCCAAGAGAAAGTAAACAGCTTTATAGATTTTTATACGCGTCCCAAGT
GCCAGTTCTAAACGTTGTAATGACTCGTTTTGCGCGATTAGGTGTTTGATTATACCATCTACTTTTAGCT
AAGTTAACTGCTGCTTCATCCCAGCGTTTTTGTTGAAGCATACGTAAAGAGTTAGTAAATCCTGCCACAC
CGGTTTCTCCCATTTGGAAAACCATATTAATCAATGCAGCGCGACGAACCGCATCAAGAGAATCATAAAC
CGGTTTTAATTTAGCATTTCTCAGAATTCCGCGAACAGCAGCATCAACATCCTGATTAAAGAGTTTTTCA
GCCTCATCTTTTGTAATTACACCATTAGTATTACGCCCAATAGCTTTATCTAATTCAGATTTAGCAGCAT
TAAGTGATGGACTTTTTGTAGCCAAATGACCGATGCCAATAGTGTAATAGCCTTCTGTGTCTTTATAGAT
TTTAAGTCTAAGACCTTCATCTATACGTAACATTTCAAATATATTCATAATACCTCCTAAGCATCGATGG
ATCCTGTTTCCCTGTGTGAAATTGTTATCCGCTCACAATTCCACACATTATACGAGCCGATGATAATTGT
CACAGGGGGANGGGAGTAGCTGATCNGTTTCCGTGTGAATGTANCGCTCCATN
